Addgene plasmid #66844: pSLIK-GFP
Purpose: Tet-inducible expression of GFP in mammalian cells
Depositing lab: Christian Metallo. Depositing organization: University of California, San Diego (UCSD). Publication: Tracing compartmentalized NADPH metabolism in the cytosol and mitochondria of mammalian cells. Lewis CA, Parker SJ, Fiske BP, McCloskey D, Gui DY, Green CR, Vokes NI, Feist AM, Vander Heiden MG, Metallo CM. Mol Cell. 2014 Jul 17;55(2):253-63. doi: 10.1016/j.molcel.2014.05.008. Epub 2014 May 29. PubMed 24882210.
Backbone
  Vector backbone: pSLIK-hygro
  Backbone manufacturer: Ian Frasier, Addgene Plasmid #25737
  Backbone size w/o insert (bp): 13918
  Vector type: Mammalian Expression, Lentiviral
  Selectable markers: Hygromycin
Growth in bacteria
  Bacterial resistance: Ampicillin, 100 μg/mL
  Growth temperature: 37°C
  Growth strain: Stbl3
  Copy number: Unknown
Gene/Insert
  Gene/Insert name: GFP
  Species: Aequorea victoria
  Promoter: CMV
  Cloning method: Gateway Cloning
  Sequencing primers: 5′ CMV-F; 3′ huB-Cpro-R
Terms and licenses: Academic/Nonprofit Terms; Industry Terms: Not Available to Industry
How to cite: pSLIK-GFP was a gift from Christian Metallo (Addgene plasmid # 66844 ; http://n2t.net/addgene:66844 ; RRID:Addgene_66844)
