[The description below was written by a language model from this plasmid's Addgene catalogue record and pLannotate feature annotations shown in this document.]
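Description:
pSLIK-GFP is a lentiviral, mammalian expression plasmid built on the pSLIK-hygro backbone that provides tetracycline/doxycycline-inducible expression of GFP from a single vector. It is maintained in E. coli through a high-copy ColE1/pUC-type origin and an ampicillin resistance gene. The backbone also carries an f1 origin and an SV40/EM7-driven bleomycin/Zeocin resistance cassette outside the viral region. The viral genome is transcribed from a CMV enhancer/promoter fused to a truncated HIV-1 5' LTR. This is followed by the Ψ packaging signal with a gag fragment, the Rev response element and the cPPT/CTS. The genome ends with a WPRE, a second truncated LTR and a bGH polyadenylation signal. These elements allow the RNA to be packaged when helper functions are supplied in trans, and then delivered into and integrated in target cells.

The payload was introduced by Gateway cloning and lies between attB1 and attB2 sites. It consists of a tetracycline response element with seven tetO copies, a minimal CMV promoter and the EGFP coding sequence. The catalogue lists the promoter simply as CMV, but the feature table shows that it is this Tet-responsive minimal CMV arrangement. Downstream, a human ubiquitin C promoter constitutively drives the reverse transactivator rtTA3, which is linked through an EMCV IRES to a hygromycin resistance gene. Transduced cells can therefore be selected with hygromycin while also expressing the transactivator, which switches on EGFP in the presence of doxycycline. The record gives the purpose only as Tet-inducible GFP expression in mammalian cells. The sequenced record is 13,529 nt, slightly shorter than the listed size of the empty backbone.
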