Features (pLannotate 1.2.2; 43 found; start..end, strand, type, name):
      1..380     +  enhancer       CMV enhancer: human cytomegalovirus immediate early enhancer
    381..580     +  promoter       CMV promoter: human cytomegalovirus (CMV) immediate early promoter
    598..778     +  LTR            5' LTR (truncated): truncated 5' long terminal repeat (LTR) from HIV-1
    825..950     +  misc_feature   HIV-1 Ψ: packaging signal of human immunodeficiency virus type 1
    934..1297    +  CDS            HIV-1 gag (fragment): gag protein from human immunodeficiency virus 1; gag
   1443..1676    +  misc_feature   RRE: The Rev response element (RRE) of HIV-1 allows for Rev-dependent mRNA export from the nucleus to the cytoplasm.
   2053..2153    +  CDS            Rev (fragment): human immunodeficiency virus 1 (HIV-1) Rev protein; rev; enhances nuclear export of unspliced and incompletely spliced viral mRNAs
   2203..2320    +  misc_feature   cPPT/CTS: central polypurine tract and central termination sequence of HIV-1
   2377..2401    +  protein_bind   attB1: mutant version of attB; recombination site for the Gateway® BP reaction BP Clonase™
   2440..2710    +  protein_bind   tetracycline response element: contains seven copies of the tetracycline operator tetO tetracycline repressor TetR
   2721..2738    +  misc_feature   MCS (fragment): pUC18/19 multiple cloning site
   2743..2781    +  promoter       minimal CMV promoter: human cytomegalovirus (CMV) immediate early promoter
   2888..3607    +  CDS            EGFP: the original enhanced GFP (Yang et al., 1996) mammalian codon-optimized
   3660..3684    -  protein_bind   attB2: mutant version of attB; recombination site for the Gateway® BP reaction BP Clonase™
   3734..4945    +  promoter       UbC promoter: human ubiquitin C promoter
   5010..5062    +  misc_feature   MCS (fragment): multiple cloning site
   5070..5767    +  CDS            rtTA3 (fragment): reverse tetracycline transactivator 3 activates expression from Tet-responsive promoters in the presence of doxycycline
   5697..5807    +  CDS            VP48: 3 tandem repeats of the minimal activation domain of herpes simplex virus VP16 (Cheng et al., 2013)
   5974..6436    +  misc_feature   IRES: internal ribosome entry site (IRES) of the encephalomyocarditis virus (EMCV)
   6494..7514    +  CDS            HygR (fragment): aminoglycoside phosphotransferase from E. coli; aph(4)-Ia; confers resistance to hygromycin
   7532..7810    +  CDS            yokD (fragment): YOKD_BACSU - Experimental evidence at protein level: Swiss-Prot protein existence level 1. May contribute to antibiotic resistance. From Bacillus subtilis (strain 168).
   7840..7923    +  CDS            large T antigen (fragment): large T antigen from SV40 (simian virus 40)
   7957..7980    +  misc_feature   MCS (fragment): pBluescript multiple cloning site
   7980..8568    +  misc_feature   WPRE: woodchuck hepatitis virus posttranscriptional regulatory element
   8569..8588    +  misc_feature   MCS (fragment): pBluescript multiple cloning site
   8590..9090    +  CDS            nef (fragment): NEF_HV1LA - Experimental evidence at protein level: Swiss-Prot protein existence level 1. Extracellular Nef protein targets CD4(+) T-lymphocytes for apoptosis by interacting with CXCR4 surface receptors. From Human immunodeficiency virus type 1 group M subtype B (isolate Lai) (HIV-1).
   9097..9277    +  LTR            5' LTR (truncated): truncated 5' long terminal repeat (LTR) from HIV-1
   9309..9533    +  polyA_signal   bGH poly(A) signal: bovine growth hormone polyadenylation signal
   9537..9558    +  promoter       SV40 promoter (fragment): SV40 enhancer and early promoter
   9579..10007   +  rep_origin     f1 ori (sequence partly withheld): f1 bacteriophage origin of replication; arrow indicates direction of (+) strand synthesis
  10021..10350   +  promoter       SV40 promoter: SV40 enhancer and early promoter
  10398..10445   +  promoter       EM7 promoter: synthetic bacterial promoter&nbsp
  10464..10838   +  CDS            BleoR: antibiotic-binding protein; Sh ble from Streptoalloteichus hindustanus; confers resistance to bleomycin, phleomycin, and Zeocin™
  10848..10973   +  CDS            ble (fragment): BLE_KLEPN - Experimental evidence at protein level: Swiss-Prot protein existence level 1. Binding protein with a strong affinity to the bleomycin family of antibiotics. Binds to CL990; an antimitotic-antibiotic compound. From Klebsiella pneumoniae.
  10968..11089   +  polyA_signal   SV40 poly(A) signal: SV40 polyadenylation signal
  11160..11182   -  protein_bind   lac operator (fragment): The lac repressor binds to the lac operator to inhibit transcription in E. coli. This inhibition can be relieved by adding lactose or isopropyl-β-D-thiogalactopyranoside (IPTG). lac repressor encoded by lacI
  11186..11216   -  promoter       lac promoter: promoter for the E. coli lac operon
  11231..11252   -  protein_bind   CAP binding site: CAP binding activates transcription in the presence of cAMP. E. coli catabolite activator protein
  11265..11357   -  CDS            lacI (fragment): lac repressor; lacI; The lac repressor binds to the lac operator to inhibit transcription in E. coli. This inhibition can be relieved by adding lactose or isopropyl-β-D-thiogalactopyranoside (IPTG).
  11540..12128   -  rep_origin     ori: high-copy-number ColE1/pMB1/pBR322/pUC origin of replication
  12299..13159   -  CDS            AmpR: β-lactamase; bla; confers resistance to ampicillin, carbenicillin, and related antibiotics
  13160..13264   -  promoter       AmpR promoter: bla
  13323..13375   -  misc_feature   bom (fragment): basis of mobility region from pBR322
>Addgene plasmid #66844 | pSLIK-GFP | addgene full sequence | sequence record 232105 | Addgene NGS Result
GACATTGATTATTGACTAGTTATTAATAGTAATCAATTACGGGGTCATTAGTTCATAGCCCATATATGGA
GTTCCGCGTTACATAACTTACGGTAAATGGCCCGCCTGGCTGACCGCCCAACGACCCCCGCCCATTGACG
TCAATAATGACGTATGTTCCCATAGTAACGCCAATAGGGACTTTCCATTGACGTCAATGGGTGGAGTATT
TACGGTAAACTGCCCACTTGGCAGTACATCAAGTGTATCATATGCCAAGTACGCCCCCTATTGACGTCAA
TGACGGTAAATGGCCCGCCTGGCATTATGCCCAGTACATGACCTTATGGGACTTTCCTACTTGGCAGTAC
ATCTACGTATTAGTCATCGCTATTACCATGGTGATGCGGTTTTGGCAGTACATCAATGGGCGTGGATAGC
GGTTTGACTCACGGGGATTTCCAAGTCTCCACCCCATTGACGTCAATGGGAGTTTGTTTTGGCACCAAAA
TCAACGGGACTTTCCAAAATGTCGTAACAACTCCGCCCCATTGACGCAAATGGGCGGTAGGCGTGTACGG
TGGGAGGTCTATATAAGCAGCGCGTTTTGCCTGTACTGGGTCTCTCTGGTTAGACCAGATCTGAGCCTGG
GAGCTCTCTGGCTAACTAGGGAACCCACTGCTTAAGCCTCAATAAAGCTTGCCTTGAGTGCTTCAAGTAG
TGTGTGCCCGTCTGTTGTGTGACTCTGGTAACTAGAGATCCCTCAGACCCTTTTAGTCAGTGTGGAAAAT
CTCTAGCAGTGGCGCCCGAACAGGGACTTGAAAGCGAAAGGGAAACCAGAGGAGCTCTCTCGACGCAGGA
CTCGGCTTGCTGAAGCGCGCACGGCAAGAGGCGAGGGGCGGCGACTGGTGAGTACGCCAAAAATTTTGAC
TAGCGGAGGCTAGAAGGAGAGAGATGGGTGCGAGAGCGTCAGTATTAAGCGGGGGAGAATTAGATCGCGA
TGGGAAAAAATTCGGTTAAGGCCAGGGGGAAAGAAAAAATATAAATTAAAACATATAGTATGGGCAAGCA
GGGAGCTAGAACGATTCGCAGTTAATCCTGGCCTGTTAGAAACATCAGAAGGCTGTAGACAAATACTGGG
ACAGCTACAACCATCCCTTCAGACAGGATCAGAAGAACTTAGATCATTATATAATACAGTAGCAACCCTC
TATTGTGTGCATCAAAGGATAGAGATAAAAGACACCAAGGAAGCTTTAGACAAGATAGAGGAAGAGCAAA
ACAAAAGTAAGACCACCGCACAGCAAGCGGCCGCTGATCTTCAGACCTGGAGGAGGAGATATGAGGGACA
ATTGGAGAAGTGAATTATATAAATATAAAGTAGTAAAAATTGAACCATTAGGAGTAGCACCCACCAAGGC
AAAGAGAAGAGTGGTGCAGAGAGAAAAAAGAGCAGTGGGAATAGGAGCTTTGTTCCTTGGGTTCTTGGGA
GCAGCAGGAAGCACTATGGGCGCAGCGTCAATGACGCTGACGGTACAGGCCAGACAATTATTGTCTGGTA
TAGTGCAGCAGCAGAACAATTTGCTGAGGGCTATTGAGGCGCAACAGCATCTGTTGCAACTCACAGTCTG
GGGCATCAAGCAGCTCCAGGCAAGAATCCTGGCTGTGGAAAGATACCTAAAGGATCAACAGCTCCTGGGG
ATTTGGGGTTGCTCTGGAAAACTCATTTGCACCACTGCTGTGCCTTGGAATGCTAGTTGGAGTAATAAAT
CTCTGGAACAGATTTGGAATCACACGACCTGGATGGAGTGGGACAGAGAAATTAACAATTACACAAGCTT
AATACACTCCTTAATTGAAGAATCGCAAAACCAGCAAGAAAAGAATGAACAAGAATTATTGGAATTAGAT
AAATGGGCAAGTTTGTGGAATTGGTTTAACATAACAAATTGGCTGTGGTATATAAAATTATTCATAATGA
TAGTAGGAGGCTTGGTAGGTTTAAGAATAGTTTTTGCTGTACTTTCTATAGTGAATAGAGTTAGGCAGGG
ATATTCACCATTATCGTTTCAGACCCACCTCCCAACCCCGAGGGGACCCGACAGGCCCGAAGGAATAGAA
GAAGAAGGTGGAGAGAGAGACAGAGACAGATCCATTCGATTAGTGAACGGATCGGCACTGCGTGCGCCAA
TTCTGCAGACAAATGGCAGTATTCATCCACAATTTTAAAAGAAAAGGGGGGATTGGGGGGTACAGTGCAG
GGGAAAGAATAGTAGACATAATAGCAACAGACATACAAACTAAAGAATTACAAAAACAAATTACAAAAAT
TCAAAATTTTCGGGTTTATTACAGGGACAGCAGAGATCCAGTTTGGTTAATTCTAGACAGTTATCAACAA
GTTTGTACAAAAAAGCAGGCTTTAAAGGAACCAATTCAGTCGACTGGATCCTTTACCACTCCCTATCAGT
GATAGAGAAAAGTGAAAGTCGAGTTTACCACTCCCTATCAGTGATAGAGAAAAGTGAAAGTCGAGTTTAC
CACTCCCTATCAGTGATAGAGAAAAGTGAAAGTCGAGTTTACCACTCCCTATCAGTGATAGAGAAAAGTG
AAAGTCGAGTTTACCACTCCCTATCAGTGATAGAGAAAAGTGAAAGTCGAGTTTACCACTCCCTATCAGT
GATAGAGAAAAGTGAAAGTCGAGTTTACCACTCCCTATCAGTGATAGAGAAAAGTGAAAGTCGAGCTCGG
TACCCGGGTCGAGGTAGGCGTGTACGGTGGGAGGCCTATATAAGCAGAGCTCGTTTAGTGAACCGTCAGA
TCGCCTGGAGACGCCATCCACGCTGTTTTGACCTCCATAGAAGACACCGGGACCGATCCAGCCTCCGCGG
CCCCGAACTAGTCCACCATGGTGAGCAAGGGCGAGGAGCTGTTCACCGGGGTGGTGCCCATCCTGGTCGA
GCTGGACGGCGACGTAAACGGCCACAAGTTCAGCGTGTCCGGCGAGGGCGAGGGCGATGCCACCTACGGC
AAGCTGACCCTGAAGTTCATCTGCACCACCGGCAAGCTGCCCGTGCCCTGGCCCACCCTCGTGACCACCC
TGACCTACGGCGTGCAGTGCTTCAGCCGCTACCCCGACCACATGAAGCAGCACGACTTCTTCAAGTCCGC
CATGCCCGAAGGCTACGTCCAGGAGCGCACCATCTTCTTCAAGGACGACGGCAACTACAAGACCCGCGCC
GAGGTGAAGTTCGAGGGCGACACCCTGGTGAACCGCATCGAGCTGAAGGGCATCGACTTCAAGGAGGACG
GCAACATCCTGGGGCACAAGCTGGAGTACAACTACAACAGCCACAACGTCTATATCATGGCCGACAAGCA
GAAGAACGGCATCAAGGTGAACTTCAAGATCCGCCACAACATCGAGGACGGCAGCGTGCAGCTCGCCGAC
CACTACCAGCAGAACACCCCCATCGGCGACGGCCCCGTGCTGCTGCCCGACAACCACTACCTGAGCACCC
AGTCCGCCCTGAGCAAAGACCCCAACGAGAAGCGCGATCACATGGTCCTGCTGGAGTTCGTGACCGCCGC
CGGGATCACTCTCGGCATGGACGAGCTGTACAAGTAAACTAGTCGACTAGGGATAACAGGGTAATTGTTT
GAATGAGGCTTCAGTCTAGACCCAGCTTTCTTGTACAAAGTGGTTGATAACATCTCGAGCCATAAAGATG
GTTAATTAACCCACCCAAGATCTGGCCTCCGCGCCGGGTTTTGGCGCCTCCCGCGGGCGCCCCCCTCCTC
ACGGCGAGCGCTGCCACGTCAGACGAAGGGCGCAGCGAGCGTCCTGATCCTTCCGCCCGGACGCTCAGGA
CAGCGGCCCGCTGCTCATAAGACTCGGCCTTAGAACCCCAGTATCAGCAGAAGGACATTTTAGGACGGGA
CTTGGGTGACTCTAGGGCACTGGTTTTCTTTCCAGAGAGCGGAACAGGCGAGGAAAAGTAGTCCCTTCTC
GGCGATTCTGCGGAGGGATCTCCGTGGGGCGGTGAACGCCGATGATTATATAAGGACGCGCCGGGTGTGG
CACAGCTAGTTCCGTCGCAGCCGGGATTTGGGTCGCGGTTCTTGTTTGTGGATCGCTGTGATCGTCACTT
GGTGAGTAGCGGGCTGCTGGGCTGGCCGGGGCTTTCGTGGCCGCCGGGCCGCTCGGTGGGACGGAAGCGT
GTGGAGAGACCGCCAAGGGCTGTAGTCTGGGTCCGCGAGCAAGGTTGCCCTGAACTGGGGGTTGGGGGGA
GCGCAGCAAAATGGCGGCTGTTCCCGAGTCTTGAATGGAAGACGCTTGTGAGGCGGGCTGTGAGGTCGTT
GAAACAAGGTGGGGGGCATGGTGGGCGGCAAGAACCCAAGGTCTTGAGGCCTTCGCTAATGCGGGAAAGC
TCTTATTCGGGTGAGATGGGCTGGGGCACCATCTGGGGACCCTGACGTGAAGTTTGTCACTGACTGGAGA
ACTCGGTTTGTCGTCTGTTGCGGGGGCGGCAGTTATGGCGGTGCCGTTGGGCAGTGCACCCGTACCTTTG
GGAGCGCGCGCCCTCGTCGTGTCGTGACGTCACCCGTTCTGTTGGCTTATAATGCAGGGTGGGGCCACCT
GCCGGTAGGTGTGCGGTAGGCTTTTCTCCGTCGCAGGACGCAGGGTTCGGGCCTAGGGTAGGCTCTCCTG
AATCGACAGGCGCCGGACCTCTGGTGAGGGGAGGGATAAGTGAGGCGTCAGTTTCTTTGGTCGGTTTTAT
GTACCTATCTTCTTAAGTAGCTGAAGCTCCGGTTTTGAACTATGCGCTCGGGGTTGGCGAGTGTGTTTTG
TGAAGTTTTTTAGGCACCTTTTGAAATGTAATCATTTGGGTCAATATGTAATTTTCAGTGTTAGACTAGT
AAATTGTCCGCTAAATTCTGGCCGTTTTTGGCTTTTTTGTTAGACGAAGCTTGGTACCGAGCTCGGATCT
CCACCCCGTACCGGTCCTGCAGGATTTAAATGGCGCGCCGCTAGCGCTACCGGACTCAGATCTCGAGCTC
AAGCTTCGAATTCTGCAGTCGAATTCACCATGTCTAGACTGGACAAGAGCAAAGTCATAAACGGAGCTCT
GGAATTACTCAATGGTGTCGGTATCGAAGGCCTGACGACAAGGAAACTCGCTCAAAAGCTGGGAGTTGAG
CAGCCTACCCTGTACTGGCACGTGAAGAACAAGCGGGCCCTGCTCGATGCCCTGCCAATCGAGATGCTGG
ACAGGCATCATACCCACTTCTGCCCCCTGGAAGGCGAGTCATGGCAAGACTTTCTGCGGAACAACGCCAA
GTCATACCGCTGTGCTCTCCTCTCACATCGCGACGGGGCTAAAGTGCATCTCGGCACCCGCCCAACAGAG
AAACAGTACGAAACCCTGGAAAATCAGCTCGCGTTCCTGTGTCAGCAAGGCTTCTCCCTGGAGAACGCAC
TGTACGCTCTGTCCGCCGTGGGCCACTTTACACTGGGCTGCGTATTGGAGGAACAGGAGCATCAAGTAGC
AAAAGAGGAAAGAGAGACACCTACCACCGATTCTATGCCCCCACTTCTGAGACAAGCAATTGAGCTGTTC
GACCGGCAGGGAGCCGAACCTGCCTTCCTTTTCGGCCTGGAACTAATCATATGTGGCCTGGAGAAACAGC
TAAAGTGCGAAAGCGGCGGGCCGACCGACGCCCTTGACGATTTTGACTTAGACATGCTCCCAGCCGATGC
CCTTGACGACTTTGACCTTGATATGCTGCCTGCTGACGCTCTTGACGATTTTGACCTTGACATGCTCCCC
GGGTAACTAAGTAAGGATCCGCGGCCGCACTAGAGGAATTCCGCCCCTCTCCCCCCCCCCCCTNCCCCCC
CCCTAACGTTACTGGCCGAAGCCGCTTGGAATAAGGCCGGTGTGCGTTTGTCTATATGTTATTTTCCACC
ATATTGCCGTCTTTTGGCAATGTGAGGGCCCGGAAACCTGGCCCTGTCTTCTTGACGAGCATTCCTAGGG
GTCTTTCCCCTCTCGCCAAAGGAATGCAAGGTCTGTTGAATGTCGTGAAGGAAGCAGTTCCTCTGGAAGC
TTCTTGAAGACAAACAACGTCTGTAGCGACCCTTTGCAGGCAGCGGAACCCCCCACCTGGCGACAGGTGC
CTCTGCGGCCAAAAGCCACGTGTATAAGATACACCTGCAAAGGCGGCACAACCCCAGTGCCACGTTGTGA
GTTGGATAGTTGTGGAAAGAGTCAAATGGCTCTCCTCAAGCGTATTCAACAAGGGGCTGAAGGATGCCCA
GAAGGTACCCCATTGTATGGGATCTGATCTGGGGCCTCGGTGCACATGCTTTACATGTGTTTAGTCGAGG
TTAAAAAAACGTCTAGGCCCCCCGAACCACGGGGACGTGGTTTTCCTTTGAAAAACACGATGATAAGCTT
ACCGGTACGCGTGATAGCTTGCCACAACCCGTACCAAAGATGGATAGATCCGGAAAGCCTGAACTCACCG
CGACGTCTGTCGAGAAGTTTCTGATCGAAAAGTTCGACAGCGTCTCCGACCTGATGCAGCTCTCGGAGGG
CGAAGAATCTCGTGCTTTCAGCTTCGATGTAGGAGGGCGTGGATATGTCCTGCGGGTAAATAGCTGCGCC
GATGGTTTCTACAAAGATCGTTATGTTTATCGGCACTTTGCATCGGCCGCGCTCCCGATTCCGGAAGTGC
TTGACATTGGGGAATTCAGCGAGAGCCTGACCTATTGCATCTCCCGCCGTGCACAGGGTGTCACGTTGCA
AGACCTGCCTGAAACCGAACTGCCCGCTGTTCTGCAGCCGGTCGCGGAGGCCATGGATGCGATCGCTGCG
GCCGATCTTAGCCAGACGAGCGGGTTCGGCCCATTCGGACCGCAAGGAATCGGTCAATACACTACATGGC
GTGATTTCATATGCGCGATTGCTGATCCCCATGTGTATCACTGGCAAACTGTGATGGACGACACCGTCAG
TGCGTCCGTCGCGCAGGCTCTCGATGAGCTGATGCTTTGGGCCGAGGACTGCCCCGAAGTCCGGCACCTC
GTGCACGCGGATTTCGGCTCCAACAATGTCCTGACGGACAATGGCCGCATAACAGCGGTCATTGACTGGA
GCGAGGCGATGTTCGGGGATTCCCAATACGAGGTCGCCAACATCTTCTTCTGGAGGCCGTGGTTGGCTTG
TATGGAGCAGCAGACGCGCTACTTCGAGCGGAGGCATCCGGAGCTTGCAGGATCGCCGCGGCTCCGGGCG
TATATGCTCCGCATTGGTCTTGACCAACTCTATCAGAGCTTGGTTGACGGCAATTTCGATGATGCAGCTT
GGGCGCAGGGTCGATGCGACGCAATCGTCCGATCCGGAGCCGGGACTGTCGGGCGTACACAAATCGCCCG
CAGAAGCGCGGCCGTCTGGACCGATGGCTGTGTAGAAGTACTCGCCGATAGTGGAAACCGACGCCCCAGC
ACTCGTCCGAGGGCAAAGGAATAGAGTAGATGCCGACCGAACAAGAGCTGATTTCGAGAACGCCTCAGCC
AGCAACTCGCGCGAGCCTAGCAAGGCAAATGCGAGAGAACGGCCTTACGCTTGGTGGCACAGTTCTCGTC
CACAGTTCGCTAAGCTCGCTCGGCTGGGTCGCGGGAGGGCCGGTCGCAGTGATTCAGGCCCTTCTGGATT
GTGTTGGTCCCCAGGGCACGATTGTCATGCCCACGCACTCGGGTGATCTGACTGATCCCGCAGATTGGAG
ATCGCCGCCCGTGCCTGCCGATTGGGTGCAGATCTCTAGATCTGTACAAGTAAAGCGGCCGCGACTCTAG
ATCATAATCAGCCATACCACATTTGTAGAGGTTTTACTTGCTTTAAAAAACCTCCCACACCTCCCCCTGA
ACCTGAAACATAAAATGAATGCAATTGTTGTTGTTTAGTCCCTCCCAATTCGATATCAAGCTTATCGATA
ATCAACCTCTGGATTACAAAATTTGTGAAAGATTGACTGGTATTCTTAACTATGTTGCTCCTTTTACGCT
ATGTGGATACGCTGCTTTAATGCCTTTGTATCATGCTATTGCTTCCCGTATGGCTTTCATTTTCTCCTCC
TTGTATAAATCCTGGTTGCTGTCTCTTTATGAGGAGTTGTGGCCCGTTGTCAGGCAACGTGGCGTGGTGT
GCACTGTGTTTGCTGACGCAACCCCCACTGGTTGGGGCATTGCCACCACCTGTCAGCTCCTTTCCGGGAC
TTTCGCTTTCCCCCTCCCTATTGCCACGGCGGAACTCATCGCCGCCTGCCTTGCCCGCTGCTGGACAGGG
GCTCGGCTGTTGGGCACTGACAATTCCGTGGTGTTGTCGGGGAAATCATCGTCCTTTCCTTGGCTGCTCG
CCTGTGTTGCCACCTGGATTCTGCGCGGGACGTCCTTCTGCTACGTCCCTTCGGCCCTCAATCCAGCGGA
CCTTCCTTCCCGCGGCCTGCTGCCGGCTCTGCGGCCTCTTCCGCGTCTTCGCCTTCGCCCTCAGACGAGT
CGGATCTCCCTTTGGGCCGCCTCCCCGCATCGATACCGTCGACCTCGATCGAGACCTAGAAAAACATGGA
GCAATCACAAGTAGCAATACAGCAGCTACCAATGCTGATTGTGCCTGGCTAGAAGCACAAGAGGAGGAGG
AGGTGGGTTTTCCAGTCACACCTCAGGTACCTTTAAGACCAATGACTTACAAGGCAGCTGTAGATCTTAG
CCACTTTTTAAAAGAAAAGGGGGGACTGGAAGGGCTAATTCACTCCCAACGAAGACAAGATATCCTTGAT
CTGTGGATCTACCACACACAAGGCTACTTCCCTGATTGGCAGAACTACACACCAGGGCCAGGGATCAGAT
ATCCACTGACCTTTGGATGGTGCTACAAGCTAGTACCAGTTGAGCAAGAGAAGGTAGAAGAAGCCAATGA
AGGAGAGAACACCCGCTTGTTACACCCTGTGAGCCTGCATGGGATGGATGACCCGGAGAGAGAAGTATTA
GAGTGGAGGTTTGACAGCCGCCTAGCATTTCATCACATGGCCCGAGAGCTGCATCCGGACTGTACTGGGT
CTCTCTGGTTAGACCAGATCTGAGCCTGGGAGCTCTCTGGCTAACTAGGGAACCCACTGCTTAAGCCTCA
ATAAAGCTTGCCTTGAGTGCTTCAAGTAGTGTGTGCCCGTCTGTTGTGTGACTCTGGTAACTAGAGATCC
CTCAGACCCTTTTAGTCAGTGTGGAAAATCTCTAGCAGGGCCCGTTTAAACCCGCTGATCAGCCTCGACT
GTGCCTTCTAGTTGCCAGCCATCTGTTGTTTGCCCCTCCCCCGTGCCTTCCTTGACCCTGGAAGGTGCCA
CTCCCACTGTCCTTTCCTAATAAAATGAGGAAATTGCATCGCATTGTCTGAGTAGGTGTCATTCTATTCT
GGGGGGTGGGGTGGGGCAGGACAGCAAGGGGGAGGATTGGGAAGACAATAGCAGGCATGCTGGGGATGCG
GTGGGCTCTATGGCTTCTGAGGCGGAAAGAACCAGCTGGGGCTCTAGGGGGTATCCCC
[124 nt withheld, positions 9579-9702]
C
[91 nt withheld, positions 9704-9794]
A
[49 nt withheld, positions 9796-9844]
CCTTTGACGTTGGAGTCCACGTTCTTT
[37 nt withheld, positions 9872-9908]
ACCCTATCTCGGTCTATTCTTTTGATTTATAAGGGATTTTGCCGATTTCGGCCTATTGGTTAAAAAATGA
GCTGATTTAACAAAAATTTAACGCGAATTAATTCTGTGGAATGTGTGTCAGTTAGGGTGTGGAAAGTCCC
CAGGCTCCCCAGCAGGCAGAAGTATGCAAAGCATGCATCTCAATTAGTCAGCAACCAGGTGTGGAAAGTC
CCCAGGCTCCCCAGCAGGCAGAAGTATGCAAAGCATGCATCTCAATTAGTCAGCAACCATAGTCCCGCCC
CTAACTCCGCCCATCCCGCCCCTAACTCCGCCCAGTTCCGCCCATTCTCCGCCCCATGGCTGACTAATTT
TTTTTATTTATGCAGAGGCCGAGGCCGCCTCTGCCTCTGAGCTATTCCAGAAGTAGTGAGGAGGCTTTTT
TGGAGGCCTAGGCTTTTGCAAAAAGCTCCCGGGAGCTTGTATATCCATTTTCGGATCTGATCAGCACGTG
TTGACAATTAATCATCGGCATAGTATATCGGCATAGTATAATACGACAAGGTGAGGAACTAAACCATGGC
CAAGTTGACCAGTGCCGTTCCGGTGCTCACCGCGCGCGACGTCGCCGGAGCGGTCGAGTTCTGGACCGAC
CGGCTCGGGTTCTCCCGGGACTTCGTGGAGGACGACTTCGCCGGTGTGGTCCGGGACGACGTGACCCTGT
TCATCAGCGCGGTCCAGGACCAGGTGGTGCCGGACAACACCCTGGCCTGGGTGTGGGTGCGCGGCCTGGA
CGAGCTGTACGCCGAGTGGTCGGAGGTCGTGTCCACGAACTTCCGGGACGCCTCCGGGCCGGCCATGACC
GAGATCGGCGAGCAGCCGTGGGGGCGGGAGTTCGCCCTGCGCGACCCGGCCGGCAACTGCGTGCACTTCG
TGGCCGAGGAGCAGGACTGACACGTGCTACGAGATTTCGATTCCACCGCCGCCTTCTATGAAAGGTTGGG
CTTCGGAATCGTTTTCCGGGACGCCGGCTGGATGATCCTCCAGCGCGGGGATCTCATGCTGGAGTTCTTC
GCCCACCCCAACTTGTTTATTGCAGCTTATAATGGTTACAAATAAAGCAATAGCATCACAAATTTCACAA
ATAAAGCATTTTTTTCACTGCATTCTAGTTGTGGTTTGTCCAAACTCATCAATGTATCTTATCATGTCTG
TATACCGTCGACCTCTAGCTAGAGCTTGGCGTAATCATGGTCATAGCTGTTTCCTGTGTGAAATTGTTAT
CCGCTCACAATTCCACACAACATACGAGCCGGAAGCATAAAGTGTAAAGCCTGGGGTGCCTAATGAGTGA
GCTAACTCACATTAATTGCGTTGCGCTCACTGCCCGCTTTCCAGTCGGGAAACCTGTCGTGCCAGCTGCA
TTAATGAATCGGCCAACGCGCGGGGAGAGGCGGTTTGCGTATTGGGCGCTCTTCCGCTTCCTCGCTCACT
GACTCGCTGCGCTCGGTCGTTCGGCTGCGGCGAGCGGTATCAGCTCACTCAAAGGCGGTAATACGGTTAT
CCACAGAATCAGGGGATAACGCAGGAAAGAACATGTGAGCAAAAGGCCAGCAAAAGGCCAGGAACCGTAA
AAAGGCCGCGTTGCTGGCGTTTTTCCATAGGCTCCGCCCCCCTGACGAGCATCACAAAAATCGACGCTCA
AGTCAGAGGTGGCGAAACCCGACAGGACTATAAAGATACCAGGCGTTTCCCCCTGGAAGCTCCCTCGTGC
GCTCTCCTGTTCCGACCCTGCCGCTTACCGGATACCTGTCCGCCTTTCTCCCTTCGGGAAGCGTGGCGCT
TTCTCATAGCTCACGCTGTAGGTATCTCAGTTCGGTGTAGGTCGTTCGCTCCAAGCTGGGCTGTGTGCAC
GAACCCCCCGTTCAGCCCGACCGCTGCGCCTTATCCGGTAACTATCGTCTTGAGTCCAACCCGGTAAGAC
ACGACTTATCGCCACTGGCAGCAGCCACTGGTAACAGGATTAGCAGAGCGAGGTATGTAGGCGGTGCTAC
AGAGTTCTTGAAGTGGTGGCCTAACTACGGCTACACTAGAAGAACAGTATTTGGTATCTGCGCTCTGCTG
AAGCCAGTTACCTTCGGAAAAAGAGTTGGTAGCTCTTGATCCGGCAAACAAACCACCGCTGGTAGCGGTG
GTTTTTTTGTTTGCAAGCAGCAGATTACGCGCAGAAAAAAAGGATCTCAAGAAGATCCTTTGATCTTTTC
TACGGGGTCTGACGCTCAGTGGAACGAAAACTCACGTTAAGGGATTTTGGTCATGAGATTATCAAAAAGG
ATCTTCACCTAGATCCTTTTAAATTAAAAATGAAGTTTTAAATCAATCTAAAGTATATATGAGTAAACTT
GGTCTGACAGTTACCAATGCTTAATCAGTGAGGCACCTATCTCAGCGATCTGTCTATTTCGTTCATCCAT
AGTTGCCTGACTCCCCGTCGTGTAGATAACTACGATACGGGAGGGCTTACCATCTGGCCCCAGTGCTGCA
ATGATACCGCGAGACCCACGCTCACCGGCTCCAGATTTATCAGCAATAAACCAGCCAGCCGGAAGGGCCG
AGCGCAGAAGTGGTCCTGCAACTTTATCCGCCTCCATCCAGTCTATTAATTGTTGCCGGGAAGCTAGAGT
AAGTAGTTCGCCAGTTAATAGTTTGCGCAACGTTGTTGCCATTGCTACAGGCATCGTGGTGTCACGCTCG
TCGTTTGGTATGGCTTCATTCAGCTCCGGTTCCCAACGATCAAGGCGAGTTACATGATCCCCCATGTTGT
GCAAAAAAGCGGTTAGCTCCTTCGGTCCTCCGATCGTTGTCAGAAGTAAGTTGGCCGCAGTGTTATCACT
CATGGTTATGGCAGCACTGCATAATTCTCTTACTGTCATGCCATCCGTAAGATGCTTTTCTGTGACTGGT
GAGTACTCAACCAAGTCATTCTGAGAATAGTGTATGCGGCGACCGAGTTGCTCTTGCCCGGCGTCAATAC
GGGATAATACCGCGCCACATAGCAGAACTTTAAAAGTGCTCATCATTGGAAAACGTTCTTCGGGGCGAAA
ACTCTCAAGGATCTTACCGCTGTTGAGATCCAGTTCGATGTAACCCACTCGTGCACCCAACTGATCTTCA
GCATCTTTTACTTTCACCAGCGTTTCTGGGTGAGCAAAAACAGGAAGGCAAAATGCCGCAAAAAAGGGAA
TAAGGGCGACACGGAAATGTTGAATACTCATACTCTTCCTTTTTCAATATTATTGAAGCATTTATCAGGG
TTATTGTCTCATGAGCGGATACATATTTGAATGTATTTAGAAAAATAAACAAATAGGGGTTCCGCGCACA
TTTCCCCGAAAAGTGCCACCTGACGTCGACGGATCGGGAGATCTCCCGATCCCCTATGGTGCACTCTCAG
TACAATCTGCTCTGATGCCGCATAGTTAAGCCAGTATCTGCTCCCTGCTTGTGTGTTGGAGGTCGCTGAG
TAGTGCGCGAGCAAAATTTAAGCTACAACAAGGCAAGGCTTGACCGACAATTGCATGAAGAATCTGCTTA
GGGTTAGGCGTTTTGCGCTGCTTCGCGATGTACGGGCCAGATATACGCGTT
