>Addgene plasmid #66844 | pSLIK-GFP | addgene partial sequence | sequence record 116467 | hUBCpro-R 5'-CTAAGGCCGAGTCTTATGAGCAG-3'
ACGCTCGCTGCGCCCTTCGTCTGACGTGGCAGCGCTCGCCGTGAGGAGGGGGGCGCCCGCGGGAGGCGCC
AAAACCCGGCGCGGAGGCCAGATCTTGGGTGGGTTAATTAACCATCTTTATGGCTCGAGATGTTATCAAC
CACTTTGTACAAGAAAGCTGGGTCTAGACTGAAGCCTCATTCAAACAATTACCCTGTTATCCCTAGTCGA
CTAGTTTACTTGTACAGCTCGTCCATGCCGAGAGTGATCCCGGCGGCGGTCACGAACTCCAGCAGGACCA
TGTGATCGCGCTTCTCGTTGGGGTCTTTGCTCAGGGCGGACTGGGTGCTCAGGTAGTGGTTGTCGGGCAG
CAGCACGGGGCCGTCGCCGATGGGGGTGTTCTGCTGGTAGTGGTCGGCGAGCTGCACGCTGCCGTCCTCG
ATGTTGTGGCGGATCTTGAAGTTCACCTTGATGCCGTTCTTCTGCTTGTCGGCCATGATATAGACGTTGT
GGCTGTTGTAGTTGTACTCCAGCTTGTGCCCCAGGATGTTGCCGTCCTCCTTGAAGTCGATGCCCTTCAG
CTCGATGCGGTTCACCAGGGTGTCGCCCTCGAACTTCACCTCGGCGCGGGTCTTGTAGTTGCCGTCGTCC
TTGAAGAAGATGGTGCGCTCCTGGACGTAGCCTTCGGGCATGGCGGACTTGAAG
