>Addgene plasmid #66844 | pSLIK-GFP | addgene partial sequence | sequence record 119524 | pCEP-fwd 5'-AGAGCTCGTTTAGTGAACCG-3'
GACCTCCATAGAAGACACCGGGACCGATCCAGCCTCCGCGGCCCCGAACTAGTTCCACCATGGTGAGCAA
GGGCGAGGAGCTGTTCACCGGGGTGGTGCCCATCCTGGTCGAGCTGGACGGCGACGTAAACGGCCACAAG
TTCAGCGTGTCCGGCGAGGGCGAGGGCGATGCCACCTACGGCAAGCTGACCCTGAAGTTCATCTGCACCA
CCGGCAAGCTGCCCGTGCCCTGGCCCACCCTCGTGACCACCCTGACCTACGGCGTGCAGTGCTTCAGCCG
CTACCCCGACCACATGAAGCAGCACGACTTCTTCAAGTCCGCCATGCCCGAAGGCTACGTCCAGGAGCGC
ACCATCTTCTTCAAGGACGACGGCAACTACAAGACCCGCGCCGAGGTGAAGTTCGAGGGCGACACCCTGG
TGAACCGCATCGAGCTGAAGGGCATCGACTTCAAGGAGGACGGCAACATCCTGGGGCACAAGCTGGAGTA
CTACTACAACAGCCACAACGTCTATATCATGG
